>Addgene plasmid #17584 | pcDNA3-taiman | addgene partial sequence | sequence record 23499 | 17584 with T7
GCTTATTTCGTTTCGTGCGCGAATTTTATGTGTAGACATCAAATAAACGAATGCAAAAAAAAAATTAGCA
GCATCATCATCAGCGTCACCAGCAACAACAATAACAACTGCAACAACAACGAAGGGCACATCTAACGCTG
CGGCTAACAGATGAGCCCCAACAACAGATGTCAATTGCTGCAGCCGAAAATGCAGGGCTTAGCCCAAGTG
ACTTACCAGATCATTGGGCCTCAGGTACATCAAATCCATCGACCTCGACCAGCAGCAGCAGCAGCAGCAG
CATTAGTGCCAGCGGCAGCAACAACAACAAATACAACAGCGGCAACATATCGGTCTGCAACCTGCCGCGC
TCATCGCCGGCCGCTGCAACAGCAGCCGTTACACTATCGTCGGCCGCCGGCGGTATTGGCAGCAACTTGT
TGAGCGGCTTGCATCACGGTCTGGCGCCCGGTACGCATCCACTGCAGCGCGCGACGGCAGCCAGCGGAGG
CGGAGCTGGTGCTGGGGGCGTGGCAGGCGCCTCAACAGCAGCGGCACTCACACTCCAGCAACATCAGCAC
CAGCAGCAGCAACAACAACAGCAGCAGCAAGCGCAACATCAGCATCAGCACCAGCATCAGCAGCAGACGC
AACAGCAGCAATTGGCCTACCAGCACCAGCAACTGCAGCANAAGATCATCTCGCATCGTTCCTAACAAAA
CAAGGCGGCGGCTNNCGNTGCCGCNAAAAGGNAAATNTNGTTGCTGCCTGCACGATCGGTGCATTATNAT
GCGTGGATCGCCGATTNACCAATTTGCAANTNNCGANTCGGCNAAAANCGGCAAAAGATTNAGGNTTTTC
CCCAANAANAAAAGGAAAAAGAAGGC
