[The description below was written by a language model from this plasmid's Addgene catalogue record.]
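Description:
pcDNA3-taiman is a mammalian expression plasmid carrying the Drosophila melanogaster gene taiman (tai, CG13109) in the pcDNA3 backbone. The backbone is listed at about 5.4 kb and the insert at roughly 8 kb, placed by restriction enzyme cloning, so the complete construct is on the order of 13.4 kb. It is maintained in E. coli as a high-copy plasmid under ampicillin selection. It also carries a neomycin resistance marker, which allows G418 selection of stably transfected mammalian cells.

The record does not list individual features or name the promoter. However, pcDNA3 is a standard vector in which inserts are normally expressed from the CMV immediate-early promoter and terminated by a bovine growth hormone polyadenylation signal. A T7 promoter lies upstream of the cloning site, which fits the use of a T7 primer for 5′ sequencing and could also permit in vitro transcription. No epitope tags, fusion partners or reporters are recorded. It is also not stated whether the 8 kb insert is only the coding sequence or a full cDNA with untranslated regions.

Taiman encodes a fly protein related to AIB1, a steroid receptor coactivator that is amplified in breast cancer. The associated publication describes its role in regulating invasive cell behaviour. The plasmid is suited to expressing the Drosophila protein in cultured mammalian cells, for example to study its coactivator properties in a heterologous setting, although the record does not specify the particular experiments for which it was built.
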