Addgene plasmid #17584: pcDNA3-taiman
Depositing lab: Denise Montell. Depositing organization: Johns Hopkins University and School of Medicine. Publication: Regulation of invasive cell behavior by taiman, a Drosophila protein related to AIB1, a steroid receptor coactivator amplified in breast cancer. Bai J, Uehara Y, Montell DJ. Cell. 2000 Dec 22. 103(7):1047-58. 10.1016/S0092-8674(00)00208-7 PubMed 11163181.
Backbone
  Vector backbone: pcDNA3
  Backbone size w/o insert (bp): 5446
  Vector type: Mammalian Expression
  Selectable markers: Neomycin (select with G418)
Growth in bacteria
  Bacterial resistance: Ampicillin, 100 μg/mL
  Growth temperature: 37°C
  Growth strain: DH5alpha
  Copy number: High Copy
Gene/Insert
  Gene/Insert name: taiman
  Species: D. melanogaster (fly)
  Insert size (bp): 8000
  Entrez Gene: tai (a.k.a. Dmel_CG13109, 58/2, CG13109, CG18494, DAIB1, DmTaiman, Dmel\CG13109, EP(2)2630, NEST:bs13g05, TAI, Tai, Taiman, bs13g05.y1, l(2)01351, l(2)k05802, l(2)k05809)
  Cloning method: Restriction Enzyme
  Sequencing primers: 5′ T7
Terms and licenses: Academic/Nonprofit Terms; Industry Terms: Not Available to Industry
How to cite: pcDNA3-taiman was a gift from Denise Montell (Addgene plasmid # 17584 ; http://n2t.net/addgene:17584 ; RRID:Addgene_17584)
